Addgene plasmid #246332: (nested-DIAL-YB_TATA)-mGL-BGH_pKG2876
Purpose: nested DIAL Reporter Plasmid with YB_TATA expressing mGreenLantern in the presence of ZFa and editable by Cre and VCre recombinase
Depositing lab: Kate Galloway. Depositing organization: Massachusetts Institute of Technology. Publication: Programmable promoter editing for precise control of transgene expression. Kabaria SR, Bae Y, Ehmann ME, Lende-Dorn BA, Beitz AM, Peterman EL, Love KS, Ploessl DS, Galloway KE. Nat Biotechnol. 2025 Oct 13. doi: 10.1038/s41587-025-02854-y. PubMed 41083901.
Backbone
  Vector backbone: Galloway Lab pSHIP Backbone
  Backbone manufacturer: Galloway Lab
  Vector type: Mammalian Expression, Synthetic Biology
Growth in bacteria
  Bacterial resistance: Kanamycin, 50 μg/mL
  Growth temperature: 30°C
  Growth strain: NEB Stable
  Copy number: High Copy
Gene/Insert
  Gene/Insert name: mGreenLantern
  Species: Aequorea victoria
  Mutation: none
  Cloning method: Golden Gate
Terms and licenses: Academic/Nonprofit Terms; Industry Terms: Not Available to Industry
Depositor comments: Please visit https://doi.org/10.1101/2024.06.19.599813 for bioRxiv preprint.
How to cite: (nested-DIAL-YB_TATA)-mGL-BGH_pKG2876 was a gift from Kate Galloway (Addgene plasmid # 246332 ; http://n2t.net/addgene:246332 ; RRID:Addgene_246332)
