[The description below was written by a language model from this plasmid's Addgene catalogue record and pLannotate feature annotations shown in this document.]
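Description:
(nested-DIAL-YB_TATA)-mGL-BGH_pKG2876 is a compact (about 3.5 kb) mammalian expression and synthetic biology reporter plasmid built by Golden Gate assembly in the depositing lab's pSHIP backbone. It is propagated in E. coli from a high-copy ColE1/pUC-type origin and selected with kanamycin through an aph(3')-Ia KanR gene. The rrnB T1 and T2 bacterial terminators lie between the origin and the reporter unit, where they likely insulate the reporter from read-through transcription coming from the backbone.

The payload is a single transcription unit in which a "nested DIAL" synthetic promoter drives mGreenLantern, a very bright monomeric GFP derivative, terminated by the bovine growth hormone polyadenylation signal. According to the record, the reporter is expressed in the presence of a synthetic zinc-finger activator (ZFa) acting with the YB_TATA minimal promoter; the annotation detects this core element only as a short minP-like TATA fragment just upstream of the coding sequence. Two loxP sites in the same orientation sit upstream of the minimal promoter, so Cre should excise the roughly 200 bp segment between them, which also contains a short attB1-like fragment. The promoter is also described as editable by VCre, but neither the VCre target sites nor the zinc-finger binding sites were recognised by the automated annotation, so their positions and nesting relative to the loxP pair are not shown in the feature table. The construct is intended for promoter-editing experiments in which recombinase-mediated excision alters the promoter architecture and so changes the level of ZFa-driven transgene expression, read out as green fluorescence. The record lists no dedicated mammalian selection cassette.
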