Features (pLannotate 1.2.2; 10 found; start..end, strand, type, name):
    255..1064    +  CDS            KanR: aminoglycoside phosphotransferase; aph(3')-Ia; confers resistance to kanamycin in bacteria or G418 (Geneticin®) in eukaryotes
   1154..1742    +  rep_origin     ori: high-copy-number ColE1/pMB1/pBR322/pUC origin of replication
   1910..1953    -  terminator     rrnB T1 terminator: Escherichia coli rrnB; transcription terminator T1 from the E. coli rrnB gene
   2085..2112    +  terminator     rrnB T2 terminator: transcription terminator T2 from the E. coli rrnB gene
   2311..2344    +  protein_bind   loxP: Cre-mediated recombination occurs in the 8-bp core sequence (GCATACAT). Cre recombinase
   2405..2424    +  protein_bind   attB1 (fragment): mutant version of attB; recombination site for the Gateway® BP reaction BP Clonase™
   2544..2577    +  protein_bind   loxP: Cre-mediated recombination occurs in the 8-bp core sequence (GCATACAT). Cre recombinase
   2603..2619    +  promoter       minP (fragment): minimal TATA-box promoter with low basal activity
   2666..3385    +  CDS            mGreenLantern: monomeric GFP derivative that displays exceptionally high brightness in cells (Campbell et al., 2020)
   3397..133     +  polyA_signal   bGH poly(A) signal (across the origin): bovine growth hormone polyadenylation signal
>Addgene plasmid #246332 | (nested-DIAL-YB_TATA)-mGL-BGH_pKG2876 | addgene full sequence | sequence record 490913 | Addgene NGS Result
TAAAATGAGGAAATTGCATCGCATTGTCTGAGTAGGTGTCATTCTATTCTGGGGGGTGGGGTGGGGCAGG
ACAGCAAGGGGGAGGATTGGGAAGACAATAGCAGGCATGCTGGGGATGCGGTGGGCTCTATGGCGCTCGC
TGACTGCAGGTGCCCGTGTCTCAAAATCTCTGATGTTACATTGCACAAGATAAAAATATATCATCATGAA
CAATAAAACTGTCTGCTTACATAAACAGTAATACAAGGGGTGTTATGAGCCATATTCAACGGGAAACGTC
GAGGCCGCGATTAAATTCCAACATGGATGCTGATTTATATGGGTATAAATGGGCTCGCGATAATGTCGGG
CAATCAGGTGCGACAATCTATCGCTTGTATGGGAAGCCCGATGCGCCAGAGTTGTTTCTGAAACATGGCA
AAGGTAGCGTTGCCAATGATGTTACAGATGAGATGGTCAGACTAAACTGGCTGACGGAATTTATGCCTCT
TCCGACCATCAAGCATTTTATCCGTACTCCTGGTGATGCATGGTTACTCACCACTGCGATCCCCGGAAAA
ACAGCATTCCAGGTATTAGAAGAATATCCTGATTCAGGTGAAAATATTGTTGATGCGCTGGCAGTGTTCC
TGCGCCGGTTGCATTCGATTCCTGTTTGTAATTGTCCTTTTAACAGCGATCGCGTATTTCGTCTAGCTCA
GGCGCAATCACGAATGAATAACGGTTTGGTTGATGCGAGTGATTTTGATGACGAGCGTAATGGCTGGCCT
GTTGAACAAGTCTGGAAAGAAATGCATAAACTTTTGCCATTCTCACCGGATTCAGTCGTCACTCATGGTG
ATTTCTCACTTGATAACCTTATTTTTGACGAGGGGAAATTAATAGGTTGTATTGATGTTGGACGAGTCGG
AATCGCAGACCGATACCAGGATCTTGCCATCCTATGGAACTGCCTCGGTGAGTTTTCTCCTTCATTACAG
AAACGGCTTTTTCAAAAATATGGTATTGATAATCCTGATATGAATAAATTGCAGTTTCATTTGATGCTCG
ATGAGTTTTTCTAATCAGAATTGGTTAATTGGTTGTAACATTATTCAGATTGGGCCCCGTTCCACTGAGC
GTCAGACCCCGTAGAAAAGATCAAAGGATCTTCTTGAGATCCTTTTTTTCTGCGCGTAATCTGCTGCTTG
CAAACAAAAAAACCACCGCTACCAGCGGTGGTTTGTTTGCCGGATCAAGAGCTACCAACTCTTTTTCCGA
AGGTAACTGGCTTCAGCAGAGCGCAGATACCAAATACTGTTCTTCTAGTGTAGCCGTAGTTAGGCCACCA
CTTCAAGAACTCTGTAGCACCGCCTACATACCTCGCTCTGCTAATCCTGTTACCAGTGGCTGCTGCCAGT
GGCGATAAGTCGTGTCTTACCGGGTTGGACTCAAGACGATAGTTACCGGATAAGGCGCAGCGGTCGGGCT
GAACGGGGGGTTCGTGCACACAGCCCAGCTTGGAGCGAACGACCTACACCGAACTGAGATACCTACAGCG
TGAGCTATGAGAAAGCGCCACGCTTCCCGAAGGGAGAAAGGCGGACAGGTATCCGGTAAGCGGCAGGGTC
GGAACAGGAGAGCGCACGAGGGAGCTTCCAGGGGGAAACGCCTGGTATCTTTATAGTCCTGTCGGGTTTC
GCCACCTCTGACTTGAGCGTCGATTTTTGTGATGCTCGTCAGGGGGGCGGAGCCTATGGAAAAACGCCAG
CAACGCGGCCTTTTTACGGTTCCTGGCCTTTTGCTGGCCTTTTGCTCACATGTTCTTTCCTGCGTTATCC
CCTGATTCTGTGGATAACCGTATTACCGCTAGCATGGATCTCGGGGACGTCTAACTACTAAGCGAGAGTA
GGGAACTGCCAGGCATCAAATAAAACGAAAGGCTCAGTCGGAAGACTGGGCCTTTCGTTTTATCTGTTGT
TTGTCGGTGAACGCTCTCCTGAGTAGGACAAATCCGCCGGGAGCGGATTTGAACGTTGTGAAGCAACGGC
CCGGAGGGTGGCGGGCAGGACGCCCGCCATAAACTGCCAGGCATCAAACTAAGCAGAAGGCCATCCTGAC
GGATGGCCTTTTTGCGTTTCTACAAACTCTTCCTGTTAGTTAGTTACTTAAGCTCGGGCCCACCTGCAGT
CTACTTACTCGGATCGGGAGATCTGAATTGGAGTGAGGACGTGTAGAGTGAGGACGTGCGGAGTGAGGAC
GTGTAGAGTGAGGACGTGCGGAGTGAGGACGTGTAGAGTGAGGACGTGCCCTCCTCTGGATCAAATCCGA
ATAACTTCGTATAGCATACATTATACGAAGTTATCTCGAGTCGCTCGGTACGATTCAATTTCTGAGAACT
GTCATTCTCGGAAATTGAGCCAACTTTGTACAAAAAAGCAGGCTCCACCATGGGAACCAATTCAGTCGAC
TGGATCCGGTACCTCCTACAGCTCCTGGGCAACGTGCTGTCAATTTCTGAGAACTGTCATTCTCGGAAAT
TGAATTAATTCGAGCGAACGCGTATAACTTCGTATAGCATACATTATACGAAGTTATCGGATTTGATCTG
ATCAAGCAACTCTAGAGGGTATATAATGGGGGCCACTAGTCTACTACCAGAGCTCATCGCTAGCAATGAG
CCACCATGGTGAGCAAGGGCGAGGAGCTGTTCACCGGGGTGGTGCCCATCCTGGTCGAGCTGGACGGCGA
CGTAAACGGCCACAAGTTCAGCGTCCGCGGCGAGGGCGAGGGCGATGCCACCAACGGCAAGCTGACCCTG
AAGTTCATCTGCACCACCGGCAAGCTGCCCGTGCCCTGGCCCACCCTCGTGACCACCTTAGGCTACGGCG
TGGCCTGCTTCGCCCGCTACCCCGACCACATGAAGCAGCACGACTTCTTCAAGTCCGCCATGCCCGAAGG
CTACGTCCAGGAGCGCACCATCTCTTTCAAGGACGACGGTACCTACAAGACCCGCGCCGAGGTGAAGTTC
GAGGGCGACACCCTGGTGAACCGCATCGTGCTGAAGGGCATCGACTTCAAGGAGGACGGCAACATCCTGG
GGCACAAGCTGGAGTACAACTTCAACAGCCACAAGGTCTATATCACGGCCGACAAGCAGAAGAACGGCAT
CAAGGCTAACTTCAAGACCCGCCACAACGTTGAGGACGGCGGCGTGCAGCTCGCCGACCACTACCAGCAG
AACACCCCCATCGGCGACGGCCCCGTGCTGCTGCCCGACAACCACTACCTGAGCCATCAGTCCAAACTGA
GCAAAGACCCCAACGAGAAGCGCGATCACATGGTCCTGAAGGAGAGGGTGACCGCCGCCGGGATTACACA
TGACATGGACGAGCTGTACAAGTAACAACGTTGCACCTGTGCCTTCTAGTTGCCAGCCATCTGTTGTTTG
CCCCTCCCCCGTGCCTTCCTTGACCCTGGAAGGTGCCACTCCCACTGTCCTTTCCTAA
