>Addgene plasmid #246332 | (nested-DIAL-YB_TATA)-mGL-BGH_pKG2876 | depositor partial sequence | sequence record 484329 | Promoter (nested-bp-DIAL-YB_TATA)
AGATCTGAATTGGAGTGAGGACGTGTAGAGTGAGGACGTGCGGAGTGAGGACGTGTAGAGTGAGGACGTG
CGGAGTGAGGACGTGTAGAGTGAGGACGTGCCCTCCTCTGGATCAAATCCGAATAACTTCGTATAGCATA
CATTATACGAAGTTATCTCGAGTCGCTCGGTACGATTCAATTTCTGAGAACTGTCATTCTCGGAAATTGA
GCCAACTTTGTACAAAAAAGCAGGCTCCACCATGGGAACCAATTCAGTCGACTGGATCCGGTACCTCCTA
CAGCTCCTGGGCAACGTGCTGTCAATTTCTGAGAACTGTCATTCTCGGAAATTGAATTAATTCGAGCGAA
CGCGTATAACTTCGTATAGCATACATTATACGAAGTTATCGGATTTGATCTGATCAAGCAACTCTAGAGG
GTATATAATGGGGGCCACTAGTCTACTACCAGAGCTCATCGCTAGC
